>Addgene plasmid #167118 | pENTR1A-3xFlag-M694V-MEFV | depositor full sequence | sequence record 324468 | pENTR1A-3xFlag-M694V-MEFV sequence 4710 bps
CTTTCCTGCGTTATCCCCTGATTCTGTGGATAACCGTATTACCGCTAGCATGGATCTCGGGGACGTCTAA
CTACTAAGCGAGAGTAGGGAACTGCCAGGCATCAAATAAAACGAAAGGCTCAGTCGGAAGACTGGGCCTT
TCGTTTTATCTGTTGTTTGTCGGTGAACGCTCTCCTGAGTAGGACAAATCCGCCGGGAGCGGATTTGAAC
GTTGTGAAGCAACGGCCCGGAGGGTGGCGGGCAGGACGCCCGCCATAAACTGCCAGGCATCAAACTAAGC
AGAAGGCCATCCTGACGGATGGCCTTTTTGCGTTTCTACAAACTCTTCCTGTTAGTTAGTTACTTAAGCT
CGGGCCCCAAATAATGATTTTATTTTGACTGATAGTGACCTGTTCGTTGCAACAAATTGATAAGCAATGC
TTTTTTATAATGCCAACTTTGTACAAAAAAGCAGGCTTTAAAGGAACCAATTCAGTCGACTGGATCCGGT
ACCACCATGGACTACAAAGACCATGACGGTGATTATAAAGATCATGACATCGATTACAAGGATGACGATG
ACAAGCTTGCGGCCGCGGCTAAGACCCCTAGTGACCATCTGCTGTCCACCCTGGAGGAGCTGGTGCCCTA
TGACTTCGAGAAGTTCAAGTTCAAGCTGCAGAACACCAGTGTGCAGAAGGAGCACTCCAGGATCCCCCGG
AGCCAGATCCAGAGAGCCAGGCCGGTGAAGATGGCCACTCTGCTGGTCACCTACTATGGGGAAGAGTACG
CCGTGCAGCTCACCCTGCAGGTCCTGCGGGCCATCAACCAGCGCCTGCTGGCCGAGGAGCTCCACAGGGC
AGCCATTCAGGAATATTCCACACAAGAAAACGGCACAGATGATTCCGCAGCGTCCAGCTCCCTGGGGGAG
AACAAGCCCAGGAGCCTGAAGACTCCAGACCACCCCGAGGGGAACGAGGGGAACGGCCCTCGGCCGTACG
GGGGCGGAGCTGCCAGCCTGCGGTGCAGCCAGCCCGAGGCCGGGAGGGGGCTGTCGAGGAAGCCCCTGAG
CAAACGCAGAGAGAAGGCCTCGGAGGGCCTGGACGCGCAGGGCAAGCCTCGGACCCGGAGCCCGGCCCTG
CCGGGCGGGAGAAGCCCCGGCCCCTGCAGGGCGCTAGAGGGGGGCCAGGCCGAGGTCCGGCTGCGCAGAA
ACGCCAGCTCCGCGGGGAGGCTGCAGGGGCTGGCGGGGGGCGCCCCGGGGCAGAAGGAGTGCAGGCCCTT
CGAAGTGTACCTGCCCTCGGGAAAGATGCGACCTAGAAGCCTTGAGGTCACCATTTCTACAGGGGAGAAG
GCGCCCGCAAATCCAGAAATTCTCCTGACTCTAGAGGAAAAGACAGCTGCGAATCTGGACTCGGCAACAG
AACCCCGGGCAAGGCCCACTCCGGATGGAGGGGCATCTGCGGACCTGAAGGAAGGCCCTGGAAATCCAGA
ACATTCGGTCACCGGAAGGCCACCAGACACGGCTGCGAGTCCCCGCTGCCACGCCCAGGAAGGAGACCCA
GTTGACGGTACCTGTGTGCGTGATTCCTGCAGCTTCCCCGAGGCAGTTTCTGGGCACCCCCAGGCCTCAG
GCAGCCGCTCACCTGGCTGCCCCCGGTGCCAGGACTCCCATGAAAGGAAGAGCCCGGGAAGCCTAAGCCC
CCAGCCCCTGCCACAGTGTAAGCGCCACCTGAAGCAGGTCCAGCTGCTCTTCTGTGAGGATCACGATGAG
CCCATCTGCCTCATCTGCAGTCTGAGTCAGGAGCACCAAGGCCACCGGGTGCGCCCCATTGAGGAGGTCG
CCCTGGAACACAAGAAGAAAATTCAGAAGCAGCTGGAGCATCTGAAGAAGCTGAGAAAATCAGGGGAGGA
GCAGCGATCCTATGGGGAGGAGAAGGCAGTGAGCTTTCTGAAACAAACTGAAGCGCTGAAGCAGCGGGTG
CAGAGGAAGCTGGAGCAGGTGTACTACTTCCTGGAGCAGCAAGAGCATTTCTTTGTGGCCTCACTGGAGG
ACGTGGGCCAGATGGTTGGGCAGATCAGGAAGGCATATGACACCCGCGTATCCCAGGACATCGCCCTGCT
CGATGCGCTGATTGGGGAACTGGAGGCCAAGGAGTGCCAGTCAGAATGGGAACTTCTGCAGGACATTGGA
GACATCTTGCACAGGGCTAAGACAGTGCCTGTCCCTGAAAAGTGGACCACTCCTCAAGAGATAAAACAAA
AGATCCAACTCCTCCACCAGAAGTCAGAGTTTGTGGAGAAGAGCACAAAGTACTTCTCAGAAACCCTGCG
TTCAGAAATGGAAATGTTCAATGTTCCAGAGCTGATTGGCGCTCAGGCACATGCTGTTAATGTGATTCTG
GATGCAGAAACCGCTTACCCCAACCTCATCTTCTCTGATGATCTGAAGAGTGTTAGACTTGGAAACAAGT
GGGAGAGGCTGCCTGATGGCCCGCAAAGATTTGACAGCTGTATCATTGTTCTGGGCTCTCCGAGTTTCCT
CTCTGGCCGCCGTTACTGGGAGGTGGAGGTTGGAGACAAGACAGCATGGATCCTGGGAGCCTGCAAGACA
TCCATAAGCAGGAAAGGGAACATGACTCTGTCGCCAGAGAATGGCTACTGGGTGGTGATAATGGTGAAGG
AAAATGAGTACCAGGCGTCCAGCGTTCCCCCGACCCGCCTGCTAATAAAGGAGCCTCCCAAGCGTGTGGG
CATCTTCGTGGACTACAGAGTTGGAAGCATCTCCTTTTACAATGTGACAGCCAGATCCCACATCTATACA
TTCGCCAGCTGCTCTTTCTCTGGGCCCCTTCAACCTATCTTCAGCCCTGGGACACGTGATGGAGGGAAGA
ACACAGCTCCTCTGACTATCTGTCCAGTGGGTGGTCAGGGGCCTGACTGACTGACTCGAGATATCTAGAC
CCAGCTTTCTTGTACAAAGTTGGCATTATAAGAAAGCATTGCTTATCAATTTGTTGCAACGAACAGGTCA
CTATCAGTCAAAATAAAATCATTATTTGCCATCCAGCTGCAGCTCTGGCCCGTGTCTCAAAATCTCTGAT
GTTACATTGCACAAGATAAAAATATATCATCATGAACAATAAAACTGTCTGCTTACATAAACAGTAATAC
AAGGGGTGTTATGAGCCATATTCAACGGGAAACGTCGAGGCCGCGATTAAATTCCAACATGGATGCTGAT
TTATATGGGTATAAATGGGCTCGCGATAATGTCGGGCAATCAGGTGCGACAATCTATCGCTTGTATGGGA
AGCCCGATGCGCCAGAGTTGTTTCTGAAACATGGCAAAGGTAGCGTTGCCAATGATGTTACAGATGAGAT
GGTCAGACTAAACTGGCTGACGGAATTTATGCCTCTTCCGACCATCAAGCATTTTATCCGTACTCCTGAT
GATGCATGGTTACTCACCACTGCGATCCCCGGAAAAACAGCATTCCAGGTATTAGAAGAATATCCTGATT
CAGGTGAAAATATTGTTGATGCGCTGGCAGTGTCCCTGCGCCGGTTGCATTCGATTCCTGTTTGTAATTG
TCCTTTTAACAGCGATCGCGTATTTCGTCTCGCTCAGGCGCAATCACGAATGAATAACGGTTTGGTTGAT
GCGAGTGATTTTGATGACGAGCGTAATGGCTGGCCTGTTGAACAAGTCTGGAAAGAAATGCATAAACTTT
TGCCATTCTCACCGGATTCAGTCGTCACTCATGGTGATTTCTCACTTGATAACCTTATTTTTGACGAGGG
GAAATTAATAGGTTGTATTGATGTTGGACGAGTCGGAATCGCAGACCGATACCAGGATCTTGCCATCCTA
TGGAACTGCCTCGGTGAGTTTTCTCCTTCATTACAGAAACGGCTTTTTCAAAAATATGGTATTGATAATC
CTGATATGAATAAATTGCAGTTTCATTTGATGCTCGATGAGTTTTTCTAATCAGAATTGGTTAATTGGTT
GTAACATTATTCAGATTGGGCCCCGTTCCACTGAGCGTCAGACCCGGTAGAAAAGATCAAAGGATCTTCT
TGAGATCCTTTTTTTCTGCGCGTAATCTGCTGCTTGCAAACAAAAAAACCACCGCTACCAGCGGTGGTTT
GTTTGCCGGATCAAGAGCTACCAACTCTTTTTCCGAAGGTAACTGGCTTCAGCAGAGCGCAGATACCAAA
TACTGTTCTTCTAGTGTAGCCGTAGTTAGGCCACCACTTCAAGAACTCTGTAGCACCGCCTACATACCTC
GCTCTGCTAATCCTGTTACCAGTGGCTGCTGCCAGTGGCGATAAGTCGTGTCTTACCGGGTTGGACTCAA
GACGATAGTTACCGGATAAGGCGCAGCGGTCGGGCTGAACGGGGGGTTCGTGCACACAGCCCAGCTTGGA
GCGAACGACCTACACCGAACTGAGATACCTACAGCGTGAGCTATGAGAAAGCGCCACGCTTCCCGAAGGG
AGAAAGGCGGACAGGTATCCGGTAAGCGGCAGGGTCGGAACAGGAGAGCGCACGAGGGAGCTTCCAGGGG
GAAACGCCTGGTATCTTTATAGTCCTGTCGGGTTTCGCCACCTCTGACTTGAGCGTCGATTTTTGTGATG
CTCGTCAGGGGGGCGGAGCCTATGGAAAAACGCCAGCAACGCGGCCTTTTTACGGTTCCTGGCCTTTTGC
TGGCCTTTTGCTCACATGTT
Features (pLannotate 1.2.2; 9 found; start..end, strand, type, name):
      1..46      +  rep_origin     RSF ori (fragment): Plasmids containing the RSF 1030 origin of replication can be propagated in E. coli cells that contain additional plasmids with compatible origins.
    106..149     -  terminator     rrnB T1 terminator: Escherichia coli rrnB; transcription terminator T1 from the E. coli rrnB gene
    281..308     +  terminator     rrnB T2 terminator: transcription terminator T2 from the E. coli rrnB gene
    358..457     +  protein_bind   attL1: mutant version of attL; recombination site for the Gateway® LR reaction LR Clonase™
    500..565     +  CDS            3xFLAG: three tandem FLAG® epitope tags, followed by an enterokinase cleavage site
    578..2917    +  CDS            MEFV: MEFV_HUMAN - Also known as MEF, TRIM20 From Homo sapiens (Human).
   2939..3038    -  protein_bind   attL2: mutant version of attL; recombination site for the Gateway® LR reaction LR Clonase™
   3161..3970    +  CDS            KanR: aminoglycoside phosphotransferase; aph(3')-Ia; confers resistance to kanamycin in bacteria or G418 (Geneticin®) in eukaryotes
   4060..4648    +  rep_origin     ori: high-copy-number ColE1/pMB1/pBR322/pUC origin of replication
