>Addgene plasmid #167118 | pENTR1A-3xFlag-M694V-MEFV | addgene full sequence | sequence record 331191 | Addgene NGS Result
TTGCTCACATGTTCTTTCCTGCGTTATCCCCTGATTCTGTGGATAACCGTATTACCGCTAGCATGGATCT
CGGGGACGTCTAACTACTAAGCGAGAGTAGGGAACTGCCAGGCATCAAATAAAACGAAAGGCTCAGTCGG
AAGACTGGGCCTTTCGTTTTATCTGTTGTTTGTCGGTGAACGCTCTCCTGAGTAGGACAAATCCGCCGGG
AGCGGATTTGAACGTTGTGAAGCAACGGCCCGGAGGGTGGCGGGCAGGACGCCCGCCATAAACTGCCAGG
CATCAAACTAAGCAGAAGGCCATCCTGACGGATGGCCTTTTTGCGTTTCTACAAACTCTTCCTGTTAGTT
AGTTACTTAAGCTCGGGCCCCAAATAATGATTTTATTTTGACTGATAGTGACCTGTTCGTTGCAACAAAT
TGATAAGCAATGCTTTTTTATAATGCCAACTTTGTACAAAAAAGCAGGCTTTAAAGGAACCAATTCAGTC
GACTGGATCCGGTACCACCATGGACTACAAAGACCATGACGGTGATTATAAAGATCATGACATCGATTAC
AAGGATGACGATGACAAGCTTGCGGCCGCGGCTAAGACCCCTAGTGACCATCTGCTGTCCACCCTGGAGG
AGCTGGTGCCCTATGACTTCGAGAAGTTCAAGTTCAAGCTGCAGAACACCAGTGTGCAGAAGGAGCACTC
CAGGATCCCCCGGAGCCAGATCCAGAGAGCCAGGCCGGTGAAGATGGCCACTCTGCTGGTCACCTACTAT
GGGGAAGAGTACGCCGTGCAGCTCACCCTGCAGGTCCTGCGGGCCATCAACCAGCGCCTGCTGGCCGAGG
AGCTCCACAGGGCAGCCATTCAGGAATATTCCACACAAGAAAACGGCACAGATGATTCCGCAGCGTCCAG
CTCCCTGGGGGAGAACAAGCCCAGGAGCCTGAAGACTCCAGACCACCCCGAGGGGAACGAGGGGAACGGC
CCTCGGCCGTACGGGGGCGGAGCTGCCAGCCTGCGGTGCAGCCAGCCCGAGGCCGGGAGGGGGCTGTCGA
GGAAGCCCCTGAGCAAACGCAGAGAGAAGGCCTCGGAGGGCCTGGACGCGCAGGGCAAGCCTCGGACCCG
GAGCCCGGCCCTGCCGGGCGGGAGAAGCCCCGGCCCCTGCAGGGCGCTAGAGGGGGGCCAGGCCGAGGTC
CGGCTGCGCAGAAACGCCAGCTCCGCGGGGAGGCTGCAGGGGCTGGCGGGGGGCGCCCCGGGGCAGAAGG
AGTGCAGGCCCTTCGAAGTGTACCTGCCCTCGGGAAAGATGCGACCTAGAAGCCTTGAGGTCACCATTTC
TACAGGGGAGAAGGCGCCCGCAAATCCAGAAATTCTCCTGACTCTAGAGGAAAAGACAGCTGCGAATCTG
GACTCGGCAACAGAACCCCGGGCAAGGCCCACTCCGGATGGAGGGGCATCTGCGGACCTGAAGGAAGGCC
CTGGAAATCCAGAACATTCGGTCACCGGAAGGCCACCAGACACGGCTGCGAGTCCCCGCTGCCACGCCCA
GGAAGGAGACCCAGTTGACGGTACCTGTGTGCGTGATTCCTGCAGCTTCCCCGAGGCAGTTTCTGGGCAC
CCCCAGGCCTCAGGCAGCCGCTCACCTGGCTGCCCCCGGTGCCAGGACTCCCATGAAAGGAAGAGCCCGG
GAAGCCTAAGCCCCCAGCCCCTGCCACAGTGTAAGCGCCACCTGAAGCAGGTCCAGCTGCTCTTCTGTGA
GGATCACGATGAGCCCATCTGCCTCATCTGCAGTCTGAGTCAGGAGCACCAAGGCCACCGGGTGCGCCCC
ATTGAGGAGGTCGCCCTGGAACACAAGAAGAAAATTCAGAAGCAGCTGGAGCATCTGAAGAAGCTGAGAA
AATCAGGGGAGGAGCAGCGATCCTATGGGGAGGAGAAGGCAGTGAGCTTTCTGAAACAAACTGAAGCGCT
GAAGCAGCGGGTGCAGAGGAAGCTGGAGCAGGTGTACTACTTCCTGGAGCAGCAAGAGCATTTCTTTGTG
GCCTCACTGGAGGACGTGGGCCAGATGGTTGGGCAGATCAGGAAGGCATATGACACCCGCGTATCCCAGG
ACATCGCCCTGCTCGATGCGCTGATTGGGGAACTGGAGGCCAAGGAGTGCCAGTCAGAATGGGAACTTCT
GCAGGACATTGGAGACATCTTGCACAGGGCTAAGACAGTGCCTGTCCCTGAAAAGTGGACCACTCCTCAA
GAGATAAAACAAAAGATCCAACTCCTCCACCAGAAGTCAGAGTTTGTGGAGAAGAGCACAAAGTACTTCT
CAGAAACCCTGCGTTCAGAAATGGAAATGTTCAATGTTCCAGAGCTGATTGGCGCTCAGGCACATGCTGT
TAATGTGATTCTGGATGCAGAAACCGCTTACCCCAACCTCATCTTCTCTGATGATCTGAAGAGTGTTAGA
CTTGGAAACAAGTGGGAGAGGCTGCCTGATGGCCCGCAAAGATTTGACAGCTGTATCATTGTTCTGGGCT
CTCCGAGTTTCCTCTCTGGCCGCCGTTACTGGGAGGTGGAGGTTGGAGACAAGACAGCATGGATCCTGGG
AGCCTGCAAGACATCCATAAGCAGGAAAGGGAACATGACTCTGTCGCCAGAGAATGGCTACTGGGTGGTG
ATAATGGTGAAGGAAAATGAGTACCAGGCGTCCAGCGTTCCCCCGACCCGCCTGCTAATAAAGGAGCCTC
CCAAGCGTGTGGGCATCTTCGTGGACTACAGAGTTGGAAGCATCTCCTTTTACAATGTGACAGCCAGATC
CCACATCTATACATTCGCCAGCTGCTCTTTCTCTGGGCCCCTTCAACCTATCTTCAGCCCTGGGACACGT
GATGGAGGGAAGAACACAGCTCCTCTGACTATCTGTCCAGTGGGTGGTCAGGGGCCTGACTGACTCGAGA
TATCTAGACCCAGCTTTCTTGTACAAAGTTGGCATTATAAGAAAGCATTGCTTATCAATTTGTTGCAACG
AACAGGTCACTATCAGTCAAAATAAAATCATTATTTGCCATCCAGCTGCAGCTCTGGCCCGTGTCTCAAA
ATCTCTGATGTTACATTGCACAAGATAAAAATATATCATCATGAACAATAAAACTGTCTGCTTACATAAA
CAGTAATACAAGGGGTGTTATGAGCCATATTCAACGGGAAACGTCGAGGCCGCGATTAAATTCCAACATG
GATGCTGATTTATATGGGTATAAATGGGCTCGCGATAATGTCGGGCAATCAGGTGCGACAATCTATCGCT
TGTATGGGAAGCCCGATGCGCCAGAGTTGTTTCTGAAACATGGCAAAGGTAGCGTTGCCAATGATGTTAC
AGATGAGATGGTCAGACTAAACTGGCTGACGGAATTTATGCCTCTTCCGACCATCAAGCATTTTATCCGT
ACTCCTGATGATGCATGGTTACTCACCACTGCGATCCCCGGAAAAACAGCATTCCAGGTATTAGAAGAAT
ATCCTGATTCAGGTGAAAATATTGTTGATGCGCTGGCAGTGTCCCTGCGCCGGTTGCATTCGATTCCTGT
TTGTAATTGTCCTTTTAACAGCGATCGCGTATTTCGTCTCGCTCAGGCGCAATCACGAATGAATAACGGT
TTGGTTGATGCGAGTGATTTTGATGACGAGCGTAATGGCTGGCCTGTTGAACAAGTCTGGAAAGAAATGC
ATAAACTTTTGCCATTCTCACCGGATTCAGTCGTCACTCATGGTGATTTCTCACTTGATAACCTTATTTT
TGACGAGGGGAAATTAATAGGTTGTATTGATGTTGGACGAGTCGGAATCGCAGACCGATACCAGGATCTT
GCCATCCTATGGAACTGCCTCGGTGAGTTTTCTCCTTCATTACAGAAACGGCTTTTTCAAAAATATGGTA
TTGATAATCCTGATATGAATAAATTGCAGTTTCATTTGATGCTCGATGAGTTTTTCTAATCAGAATTGGT
TAATTGGTTGTAACATTATTCAGATTGGGCCCCGTTCCACTGAGCGTCAGACCCCGTAGAAAAGATCAAA
GGATCTTCTTGAGATCCTTTTTTTCTGCGCGTAATCTGCTGCTTGCAAACAAAAAAACCACCGCTACCAG
CGGTGGTTTGTTTGCCGGATCAAGAGCTACCAACTCTTTTTCCGAAGGTAACTGGCTTCAGCAGAGCGCA
GATACCAAATACTGTTCTTCTAGTGTAGCCGTAGTTAGGCCACCACTTCAAGAACTCTGTAGCACCGCCT
ACATACCTCGCTCTGCTAATCCTGTTACCAGTGGCTGCTGCCAGTGGCGATAAGTCGTGTCTTACCGGGT
TGGACTCAAGACGATAGTTACCGGATAAGGCGCAGCGGTCGGGCTGAACGGGGGGTTCGTGCACACAGCC
CAGCTTGGAGCGAACGACCTACACCGAACTGAGATACCTACAGCGTGAGCTATGAGAAAGCGCCACGCTT
CCCGAAGGGAGAAAGGCGGACAGGTATCCGGTAAGCGGCAGGGTCGGAACAGGAGAGCGCACGAGGGAGC
TTCCAGGGGGAAACGCCTGGTATCTTTATAGTCCTGTCGGGTTTCGCCACCTCTGACTTGAGCGTCGATT
TTTGTGATGCTCGTCAGGGGGGCGGAGCCTATGGAAAAACGCCAGCAACGCGGCCTTTTTACGGTTCCTG
GCCTTTTGCTGGCCTT
Features (pLannotate 1.2.2; 9 found; start..end, strand, type, name):
      1..59      +  rep_origin     RSF ori (fragment): Plasmids containing the RSF 1030 origin of replication can be propagated in E. coli cells that contain additional plasmids with compatible origins.
    119..162     -  terminator     rrnB T1 terminator: Escherichia coli rrnB; transcription terminator T1 from the E. coli rrnB gene
    294..321     +  terminator     rrnB T2 terminator: transcription terminator T2 from the E. coli rrnB gene
    371..470     +  protein_bind   attL1: mutant version of attL; recombination site for the Gateway® LR reaction LR Clonase™
    513..578     +  CDS            3xFLAG: three tandem FLAG® epitope tags, followed by an enterokinase cleavage site
    591..2930    +  CDS            MEFV: MEFV_HUMAN - Also known as MEF, TRIM20 From Homo sapiens (Human).
   2948..3047    -  protein_bind   attL2: mutant version of attL; recombination site for the Gateway® LR reaction LR Clonase™
   3170..3979    +  CDS            KanR: aminoglycoside phosphotransferase; aph(3')-Ia; confers resistance to kanamycin in bacteria or G418 (Geneticin®) in eukaryotes
   4069..4657    +  rep_origin     ori: high-copy-number ColE1/pMB1/pBR322/pUC origin of replication
