[The description below was written by a language model from this plasmid's Addgene catalogue record and pLannotate feature annotations shown in this document.]
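Description:
pENTR1A-3xFlag-M694V-MEFV is a Gateway entry clone built on the Invitrogen pENTR1A backbone and carrying human MEFV, the gene encoding pyrin (also known as TRIM20), with an N-terminal 3xFLAG tag. It is propagated in E. coli as a high-copy plasmid through a ColE1/pUC-type origin and selected with kanamycin via the aph(3')-Ia gene. The short "RSF ori" hit in the annotation is only a fragment and probably reflects sequence similarity rather than a second functional origin. The ccdB/chloramphenicol counterselection cassette of the parental vector was removed and replaced by a KpnI-3xFLAG-NotI-MEFV-XhoI module, with the NotI and XhoI sites retained. The backbone-modification field names the p.S242R variant at this point, whereas the plasmid name, purpose and mutation fields all specify M694V; this is most likely carry-over from a sibling construct, although the feature table does not resolve individual substitutions.

The tagged open reading frame lies between attL1 and attL2, and the rrnB T1 and T2 terminators upstream of attL1 shield the insert from read-through transcription from the backbone. No promoter is annotated, as expected for an entry vector. Expression requires moving the cassette by LR Clonase recombination into an attR-containing destination vector that supplies the promoter and host-specific elements. M694V replaces methionine 694 with valine and is recorded as a familial Mediterranean fever (FMF) mutation. The construct serves as a source clone for making expression vectors used in functional assessment of disease-associated pyrin variants, with the FLAG epitopes allowing detection or immunoprecipitation. The depositor and sequencing-derived records differ by only a few bases in length and show the same feature layout.
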