Addgene plasmid #167118: pENTR1A-3xFlag-M694V-MEFV
Purpose: Gateway entry plasmid with 3xFlag-pyrin (M694V/FMF variant)
Depositing lab: Thomas Henry. Depositing organization: INSERM U1111,Centre International de Recherche en Infectiologie (CIRI). Publication: Functional Assessment of Disease-Associated Pyrin Variants. Chirita D, Jamilloux Y, Henry T, Magnotti F. Methods Mol Biol. 2022;2523:179-195. doi: 10.1007/978-1-0716-2449-4_12. PubMed 35759198.
Backbone
  Vector backbone: pEntr1A
  Backbone manufacturer: Invitrogen
  Backbone size w/o insert (bp): 3800
  Total vector size (bp): 4710
  Modifications to backbone: removal of CddB-Cm resistance cassette. Introduction Kpn1-3xFlag-Not1-MEFVp.S242R-Xho1
  Vector type: gateway entry vector
Growth in bacteria
  Bacterial resistance: Kanamycin, 50 μg/mL
  Growth temperature: 37°C
  Growth strain: DH5alpha
  Copy number: High Copy
Gene/Insert
  Gene/Insert name: MEFV (alt name: pyrin)
  Species: H. sapiens (human)
  Mutation: M694V Methionine 694 to valine (FMF mutation)
  Entrez Gene: MEFV (a.k.a. FMF, MEF, PAAND, TRIM20)
  Tag / fusion protein: 3xFlag (N terminal on insert)
  Cloning method: Restriction Enzyme; 5′ cloning site Not1 (not destroyed); 3′ cloning site xho1 (not destroyed)
  Sequencing primers: 5′ TAGTTACTTAAGCTCGGGCCCC
Terms and licenses: Academic/Nonprofit Terms; Industry Terms: Not Available to Industry
How to cite: pENTR1A-3xFlag-M694V-MEFV was a gift from Thomas Henry (Addgene plasmid # 167118 ; http://n2t.net/addgene:167118 ; RRID:Addgene_167118)
